>Addgene plasmid #114947 | FRK1/SIRK M10_pECIA2 | addgene full sequence | sequence record 296607 | Addgene NGS Result
GTAAAACGACGGCCAGTGAATTAATTCGTTGCAGGACAGGATGTGGTGCCCGATGTGACTAGCTCTTTGC
TGCAGGCCGTCCTATCCTCTGGTTCCGATAAGAGACCCAGAACTCCGGCCCCCCACCGCCCACCGCCACC
CCCATACATATGTGGTACGCAAGTAAGAGTGCCTGCGCATGCCCCATGTGCCCCACCAAGAGCTTTGCAT
CCCATACAAGTCCCCAAAGTGGAGAACCGAACCAATTCTTCGCGGGCAGAACAAAAGCTTCTGCACACGT
CTCCACTCGAATTTGGAGCCGGCCGGCGTGTGCAAAAGAGGTGAATCGAACGAAAGACCCGTGTGTAAAG
CCGCGTTTCCAAAATGTATAAAACCGAGAGCATCTGGCCAATGTGCATCAGTTGTGGTCAGCAGCAAAAT
CAAGTGAATCATCTCAGTGCAACTAAAGGGGGGATCCGATCTCAATATGAAGTTATGCATATTACTGGCC
GTCGTGGCCTTTGTTGGCCTCTCGCTCGGGTCTGGTTTCATAAGTATAGATTGCGGGATACCGGATGATT
CTAGCTACAACGATGAGACTACAGGTATAAAGTATGTTTCGGATTCGGCGTTTGTTGATTCAGGAACAAC
AAAGAGAATTGCAGCTCAGTTTCAATCAAGTGGTTTTGATAGACACTTGTTGAACGTGAGAAGTTTCCCT
CAAAGCAAGAGAAGCTGTTACGATGTTCCGACGCCGAGAGGCAAAGGTTTTAAGTATCTAATCAGAACTC
GTTTCATGTACGGGAACTATGATGATCTTGGAAGAGTACCCGAGTTCGATCTCTATCTAGGAGTAAACTT
TTGGGACTCTGTTAAACTCGACGATGCAACAACTATACTCAACAAAGAGATAATCACCATTCCACTTTTA
GACAATGTTCAAGTGTGTGTTGTTGATAAGAACGCAGGAACTCCATTTTTGTCTGTCTTGGAGATACGGC
TCTTGTTGAACACTACTTATGAGACTCCTTACGATGCACTTACCCTCCTTCGGAGATTAGATTACAGCAA
AACGGGAAAACTTCCATCGAGGTACAAAGATGACATATATGACCGTATATGGACACCGCGTATAGTGAGT
TCAGAATACAAGATATTAAATACATCTCTCACTGTCGATCAATTTCTTAACAATGGCTACCAACCGGCTT
CTACTGTCATGAGCACTGCAGAAACAGCGCGAAACGAGAGCCTCTACCTAACGCTTAGTTTCAGACCGCC
CGACCCTAACGCAAAGTTTTATGTATACATGCACTTTGCTGAAATTGAAGTACTGAAAAGCAACCAGACG
AGAGAATTCAGCATCTGGCTAAATGAGGATGTAATCTCTCCTTCGTTTAAGCTTCGGTACTTGCTTACCG
ACACATTCGTTACACCGGATCCCGTGAGCGGAATTACCATTAACTTCTCTCTTCTTCAACCACCTGGTGA
ATTTGTACTTCCACCGATCATTAACGCCCTTGAGGTCTATCAAGTCAATGAGTTCCTTCAGATCCCAACT
CATCCACAGGATGTTGATGCCATGAGGAAGATTAAAGCCACGTATAGAGTGAAGAAGAACTGGCAAGGAG
ATCCTTGTGTTCCCGTAGATTATTCTTGGGAAGGTATTGACTGTATCCAAAGTGATAACACTACTAATCC
TAGAGTCGTTTCACTAAATATATCTTTTAGTGAATTACGAGGCCAGATAGATCCAGCCTTCTCCAACCTT
ACATCTATAAGAAAATTAGATTTATCCGGTAATACTTTAACAGGAGAAATACCTGCTTTCCTCGCTAACT
TACCAAACTTGACCGAATTAAACGTTGAAGGAAACAAGTTAACGGGCATAGTTCCACAAAGATTGCATGA
AAGATCAAAGAATGGATCTCTTTCCTTAAGATTTGGTAGAAATCCGGACCTTTGTCTCTCTGATTCCTGT
TCAAACACAAAGAAGAAGAACAAGCTGGAGGTGCTGTTCCAGGGACCAGGGAGCGACAAAACTCACACAT
GCCCACCGTGCCCAGCACCTGAACTCCTGGGGGGACCGTCAGTCTTCCTCTTCCCCCCAAAACCCAAGGA
CACCCTCATGATCTCCCGGACCCCTGAGGTCACATGCGTGGTGGTGGACGTGAGCCACGAAGACCCTGAG
GTCAAGTTCAACTGGTACGTGGACGGCGTGGAGGTGCATAATGCCAAGACAAAGCCGCGGGAGGAGCAGT
ACAACAGCACGTACCGTGTGGTCAGCGTCCTCACCGTCCTGCACCAGGACTGGCTGAATGGCAAGGAGTA
CAAGTGCAAGGTCTCCAACAAAGCCCTCCCAGCCCCCATCGAGAAAACCATCTCCAAAGCCAAAGGGCAG
CCCCGAGAACCACAGGTGTACACCCTGCCCCCATCCCGGGAGGAGATGACCAAGAACCAGGTCAGCCTGA
CCTGCCTGGTCAAAGGCTTCTATCCCAGCGACATCGCCGTGGAGTGGGAGAGCAATGGGCAGCCGGAGAA
CAACTACAAGACCACGCCTCCCGTGCTGGACTCCGACGGCTCCTTCTTCCTCTACAGCAAGCTCACCGTG
GACAAGAGCAGGTGGCAGCAGGGGAACGTCTTCTCATGCTCCGTGATGCATGAGGGTCTGCACAACCACT
ACACGCAGAAGAGCCTCTCCCTGTCTCCGGGTAAATCTAGAGGGCCCTTCGAAGGTAAGCCTATCCCTAA
CCCTCTCCTCGGTCTCGATTCTACGCGTACCGGTCATCATCACCATCACCATTGAGTTTAAACCCGCTGA
TCAGCCTCGACTGTGCCTTCTAAGGCCTGAGCTCGCTGATCAGCCTCGATCGAGGATCCAGACATGATAA
GATACATTGATGAGTTTGGACAAACCACAACTAGAATGCAGTGAAAAAAATGCTTTATTTGTGAAATTTG
TGATGCTATTGCTTTATTTGTAACCATTATAAGCTGCAATAAACAAGTTAACAACAACAATTGCATTCAT
TTTATGTTTCAGGTTCAGGGGGAGGTGTGGGAGGTTTTTTAAAGCAAGTAAAACCTCTACAAATGTGGTA
TGGCTGATTATGATCAGTCGACCTGCAGGCATGCAAGCTTGGCGTAATCATGGTCATAGCTGTTTCCTGT
GTGAAATTGTTATCCGCTCACAATTCCACACAACATACGAGCCGGAAGCATAAAGTGTAAAGCCTGGGGT
GCCTAATGAGTGAGCTAACTCACATTAATTGCGTTGCGCTCACTGCCCGCTTTCCAGTCGGGAAACCTGT
CGTGCCAGCTGCATTAATGAATCGGCCAACGCGCGGGGAGAGGCGGTTTGCGTATTGGGCGCTCTTCCGC
TTCCTCGCTCACTGACTCGCTGCGCTCGGTCGTTCGGCTGCGGCGAGCGGTATCAGCTCACTCAAAGGCG
GTAATACGGTTATCCACAGAATCAGGGGATAACGCAGGAAAGAACATGTGAGCAAAAGGCCAGCAAAAGG
CCAGGAACCGTAAAAAGGCCGCGTTGCTGGCGTTTTTCCATAGGCTCCGCCCCCCTGACGAGCATCACAA
AAATCGACGCTCAAGTCAGAGGTGGCGAAACCCGACAGGACTATAAAGATACCAGGCGTTTCCCCCTGGA
AGCTCCCTCGTGCGCTCTCCTGTTCCGACCCTGCCGCTTACCGGATACCTGTCCGCCTTTCTCCCTTCGG
GAAGCGTGGCGCTTTCTCATAGCTCACGCTGTAGGTATCTCAGTTCGGTGTAGGTCGTTCGCTCCAAGCT
GGGCTGTGTGCACGAACCCCCCGTTCAGCCCGACCGCTGCGCCTTATCCGGTAACTATCGTCTTGAGTCC
AACCCGGTAAGACACGACTTATCGCCACTGGCAGCAGCCACTGGTAACAGGATTAGCAGAGCGAGGTATG
TAGGCGGTGCTACAGAGTTCTTGAAGTGGTGGCCTAACTACGGCTACACTAGAAGAACAGTATTTGGTAT
CTGCGCTCTGCTGAAGCCAGTTACCTTCGGAAAAAGAGTTGGTAGCTCTTGATCCGGCAAACAAACCACC
GCTGGTAGCGGTGGTTTTTTTGTTTGCAAGCAGCAGATTACGCGCAGAAAAAAAGGATCTCAAGAAGATC
CTTTGATCTTTTCTACGGGGTCTGACGCTCAGTGGAACGAAAACTCACGTTAAGGGATTTTGGTCATGAG
ATTATCAAAAAGGATCTTCACCTAGATCCTTTTAAATTAAAAATGAAGTTTTAAATCAATCTAAAGTATA
TATGAGTAAACTTGGTCTGACAGTTACCAATGCTTAATCAGTGAGGCACCTATCTCAGCGATCTGTCTAT
TTCGTTCATCCATAGTTGCCTGACTCCCCGTCGTGTAGATAACTACGATACGGGAGGGCTTACCATCTGG
CCCCAGTGCTGCAATGATACCGCGAGACCCACGCTCACCGGCTCCAGATTTATCAGCAATAAACCAGCCA
GCCGGAAGGGCCGAGCGCAGAAGTGGTCCTGCAACTTTATCCGCCTCCATCCAGTCTATTAATTGTTGCC
GGGAAGCTAGAGTAAGTAGTTCGCCAGTTAATAGTTTGCGCAACGTTGTTGCCATTGCTACAGGCATCGT
GGTGTCACGCTCGTCGTTTGGTATGGCTTCATTCAGCTCCGGTTCCCAACGATCAAGGCGAGTTACATGA
TCCCCCATGTTGTGCAAAAAAGCGGTTAGCTCCTTCGGTCCTCCGATCGTTGTCAGAAGTAAGTTGGCCG
CAGTGTTATCACTCATGGTTATGGCAGCACTGCATAATTCTCTTACTGTCATGCCATCCGTAAGATGCTT
TTCTGTGACTGGTGAGTACTCAACCAAGTCATTCTGAGAATAGTGTATGCGGCGACCGAGTTGCTCTTGC
CCGGCGTCAATACGGGATAATACCGCGCCACATAGCAGAACTTTAAAAGTGCTCATCATTGGAAAACGTT
CTTCGGGGCGAAAACTCTCAAGGATCTTACCGCTGTTGAGATCCAGTTCGATGTAACCCACTCGTGCACC
CAACTGATCTTCAGCATCTTTTACTTTCACCAGCGTTTCTGGGTGAGCAAAAACAGGAAGGCAAAATGCC
GCAAAAAAGGGAATAAGGGCGACACGGAAATGTTGAATACTCATACTCTTCCTTTTTCAATATTATTGAA
GCATTTATCAGGGTTATTGTCTCATGAGCGGATACATATTTGAATGTATTTAGAAAAATAAACAAATAGG
GGTTCCGCGCACATTTCCCCGAAAAGTGCCACCTGACGTCTAAGAAACCATTATTATCATGACATTAACC
TATAAAAATAGGCGTATCACGAGGCCCTTTCGTCTCGCGCGTTTCGGTGATGACGGTGAAAACCTCTGAC
ACATGCAGCTCCCGGAGACGGTCACAGCTTGTCTGTAAGCGGATGCCGGGAGCAGACAAGCCCGTCAGGG
CGCGTCAGCGGGTGTTGGCGGGTGTCGGGGCTGGCTTAACTATGCGGCATCAGAGCAGATTGTACTGAGA
GTGCACCATATGCGGTGTGAAATACCGCACAGATGCGTAAGGAGAAAATACCGCATCAGGCGCCATTCGC
CATTCAGGCTGCGCAACTGTTGGGAAGGGCGATCGGTGCGGGCCTCTTCGCTATTACGCCAGCTGGCGAA
AGGGGGATGTGCTGCAAGGCGATTAAGTTGGGTAACGCCAGGGTTTTCCCAGTCACGACGTT
Features (pLannotate 1.2.2; 18 found; start..end, strand, type, name):
     23..449     +  promoter       MT promoter: Drosophila metallothionein promoter
    467..520     +  sig_peptide    BiP signal sequence: Drosophila BiP signal sequence
    521..1984    +  CDS            SIRK (fragment): SIRK_ARATH - Also known as FRK1. Experimental evidence at protein level: Swiss-Prot protein existence level 1. Involved in innate immune response of plants. From Arabidopsis thaliana (Mouse-ear cress).
   1961..2695    +  CDS            IGHG1 (fragment): IGHG1_HUMAN - Experimental evidence at protein level: Swiss-Prot protein existence level 1. Constant region of immunoglobulin heavy chains. Immunoglobulins, also known as antibodies, are membrane-bound or secreted glycoproteins produced by B lymphocytes. In the recognition phase of humoral immunity, the membrane-bound immunoglobulins serve as receptors which, upon binding of a specific antigen, trigger the clonal expansion and differentiation of B lymphocytes into immunoglobulins- secreting plasma cells. Secreted immunoglobulins mediate the effector phase of humoral immunity, which results in
   2714..2755    +  CDS            V5 tag: epitope tag from simian virus 5
   2855..2989    -  polyA_signal   SV40 poly(A) signal: SV40 polyadenylation signal
   3012..3096    -  CDS            large T antigen (fragment): large T antigen from SV40 (simian virus 40)
   3096..3120    +  misc_feature   MCS (fragment): pUC18/19 multiple cloning site
   3157..3173    -  protein_bind   lac operator: The lac repressor binds to the lac operator to inhibit transcription in E. coli. This inhibition can be relieved by adding lactose or isopropyl-β-D-thiogalactopyranoside (IPTG). lac repressor encoded by lacI
   3181..3211    -  promoter       lac promoter: promoter for the E. coli lac operon
   3226..3247    -  protein_bind   CAP binding site: CAP binding activates transcription in the presence of cAMP. E. coli catabolite activator protein
   3260..3352    -  CDS            lacI (fragment): lac repressor; lacI; The lac repressor binds to the lac operator to inhibit transcription in E. coli. This inhibition can be relieved by adding lactose or isopropyl-β-D-thiogalactopyranoside (IPTG).
   3535..4123    -  rep_origin     ori: high-copy-number ColE1/pMB1/pBR322/pUC origin of replication
   4294..5154    -  CDS            AmpR: β-lactamase; bla; confers resistance to ampicillin, carbenicillin, and related antibiotics
   5155..5259    -  promoter       AmpR promoter: bla
   5354..5389    +  CDS            rop (fragment): Rop protein, which maintains plasmids at low copy number; rop
   5491..5590    +  misc_feature   bom (fragment): basis of mobility region from pBR322
   5596..21      -  CDS            lacZα (fragment) (across the origin): LacZα fragment of β-galactosidase; lacZ fragment
