[The description below was written by a language model from this plasmid's Addgene catalogue record and pLannotate feature annotations shown in this document.]
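Description:
FRK1/SIRK M10_pECIA2 is an insect-cell expression plasmid built on the pECIA2 backbone, designed for secreted production of a plant receptor ectodomain in Drosophila cell culture. It is propagated in E. coli as a high-copy plasmid through a ColE1/pUC-type origin and selected with ampicillin via the β-lactamase gene. The rest of the backbone carries pUC/pBR322-derived remnants (lac promoter/operator, and fragments of lacZα, lacI, rop and bom) that play no role in the expression cassette.

The payload is the extracellular domain of the Arabidopsis thaliana leucine-rich repeat receptor kinase AT2G19190, known as FRK1 or SIRK, a protein involved in plant innate immune responses. Transcription is driven by the Drosophila metallothionein promoter, so expression is switched on by adding copper sulfate. The Drosophila BiP signal sequence sits directly upstream of the ectodomain and directs the product into the secretory pathway and out into the medium. Downstream, the insert is fused in frame to a human IgG1 Fc region, followed by a V5 epitope tag. The catalogue entry also lists a C-terminal hexahistidine tag, which the feature table does not annotate separately. An SV40 polyadenylation signal is annotated after the cassette, though on the opposite strand. The insert was introduced by ligation-independent cloning.

The plasmid is the "bait" member of a bait/prey pair and is meant to be used with the matching prey vector, FRK1/SIRK M10_pECIA14. It comes from a collection used to map an extracellular interaction network among Arabidopsis LRR receptor kinases, in which secreted, tagged ectodomains are tested against one another for binding.
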