Addgene plasmid #114947: FRK1/SIRK M10_pECIA2
Purpose: Bait vector FRK1/SIRK M10_pECIA2 should be used with prey vector FRK1/SIRK M10_pECIA14.
Depositing lab: Youssef Belkhadir. Depositing organization: Gregor Mendel Institute of Molecular Plant Biology. Publication: An extracellular network of Arabidopsis leucine-rich repeat receptor kinases. Smakowska-Luzan E, Mott GA, Parys K, Stegmann M, Howton TC, Layeghifard M, Neuhold J, Lehner A, Kong J, Grunwald K, Weinberger N, Satbhai SB, Mayer D, Busch W, Madalinski M, Stolt-Bergner P, Provart NJ, Mukhtar MS, Zipfel C, Desveaux D, Guttman DS, Belkhadir Y. Nature. 2018 Jan 18;553(7688):342-346. doi: 10.1038/nature25184. Epub 2018 Jan 10. PubMed 29320478.
Backbone
  Vector backbone: pECIA2
  Backbone manufacturer: Chris Garcia (Addgene plasmid # 47032)
  Vector type: Insect Expression
Growth in bacteria
  Bacterial resistance: Ampicillin, 100 μg/mL
  Growth temperature: 37°C
  Growth strain: DH5alpha
  Copy number: High Copy
Gene/Insert
  Gene/Insert name: AT2G19190
  Species: A. thaliana (mustard weed)
  Promoter: Metallothionein (Copper-Inducible)
  Tag / fusion protein: Fc, V5 and hexahistidine tags (C terminal on backbone)
  Cloning method: Ligation Independent Cloning
Terms and licenses: Academic/Nonprofit Terms; Industry Terms: Not Available to Industry
Depositor comments: Plasmid for secreted expression in Drosophila cell culture by induction via CuSO4. Insert is an extracellular domain of indicated LRR-RK, C-terminally tagged with Fc, V5 and hexahistidine tags. Insert Protein Sequence: SGFISIDCGIPDDSSYNDETTGIKYVSDSAFVDSGTTKRIAAQFQSSGFDRHLLNVRSFPQSKRSCYDVPTPRGKGFKYLIRTRFMYGNYDDLGRVPEFDLYLGVNFWDSVKLDDATTILNKEIITIPLLDNVQVCVVDKNAGTPFLSVLEIRLLLNTTYETPYDALTLLRRLDYSKTGKLPSRYKDDIYDRIWTPRIVSSEYKILNTSLTVDQFLNNGYQPASTVMSTAETARNESLYLTLSFRPPDPNAKFYVYMHFAEIEVLKSNQTREFSIWLNEDVISPSFKLRYLLTDTFVTPDPVSGITINFSLLQPPGEFVLPPIINALEVYQVNEFLQIPTHPQDVDAMRKIKATYRVKKNWQGDPCVPVDYSWEGIDCIQSDNTTNPRVVSLNISFSELRGQIDPAFSNLTSIRKLDLSGNTLTGEIPAFLANLPNLTELNVEGNKLTGIVPQRLHERSKNGSLSLRFGRNPDLCLSDSCSNTKKKNK
How to cite: FRK1/SIRK M10_pECIA2 was a gift from Youssef Belkhadir (Addgene plasmid # 114947 ; http://n2t.net/addgene:114947 ; RRID:Addgene_114947)
